>Addgene plasmid #238861 | NanoLuc-DGKz Fusion Vector | addgene full sequence | sequence record 479769 | Addgene NGS Result
TCAATATTGGCCATTAGCCATATTATTCATTGGTTATATAGCATAAATCAATATTGGCTATTGGCCATTG
CATACGTTGTATCTATATCATAATATGTACATTTATATTGGCTCATGTCCAATATGACCGCCATGTTGGC
ATTGATTATTGACTAGTTATTAATAGTAATCAATTACGGGGTCATTAGTTCATAGCCCATATATGGAGTT
CCGCGTTACATAACTTACGGTAAATGGCCCGCCTGGCTGACCGCCCAACGACCCCCGCCCATTGACGTCA
ATAATGACGTATGTTCCCATAGTAACGCCAATAGGGACTTTCCATTGACGTCAATGGGTGGAGTATTTAC
GGTAAACTGCCCACTTGGCAGTACATCAAGTGTATCATATGCCAAGTCCGCCCCCTATTGACGTCAATGA
CGGTAAATGGCCCGCCTGGCATTATGCCCAGTACATGACCTTACGGGACTTTCCTACTTGGCAGTACATC
TACGTATTAGTCATCGCTATTACCATGGTGATGCGGTTTTGGCAGTACACCAATGGGCGTGGATAGCGGT
TTGACTCACGGGGATTTCCAAGTCTCCACCCCATTGACGTCAATGGGAGTTTGTTTTGGCACCAAAATCA
ACGGGACTTTCCAAAATGTCGTAATAACCCCGCCCCGTTGACGCAAATGGGCGGTAGGCGTGTACGGTGG
GAGGTCTATATAAGCAGAGCTGGTTTAGTGAACCGTCAGATCACTAGAAGCTTTATTGCGGTAGTTTATC
ACAGTTAAATTGCTAACGCAGTCAGTGCTTCTGACACAACAGTCTCGAACTTAAGCTGCAGAAGTTGGTC
GTGAGGCACTGGGCAGGTAAGTATCAAGGTTACAAGACAGGTTTAAGGAGACCAATAGAAACTGGGCTTG
TCGAGACAGAGAAGACTCTTGCGTTTCTGATAGGCACCTATTGGTCTTACTGACATCCACTTTGCCTTTC
TCTCCACAGGTGTCCACTCCCAGTTCAATTACAGCTCTTAAGGCTAGAGTATTAATACGACTCACTATAG
GGCTAGCGCTCACCATGGTCTTCACACTCGAAGATTTCGTTGGGGACTGGCGACAGACAGCCGGCTACAA
CCTGGACCAAGTCCTTGAACAGGGAGGTGTGTCCAGTTTGTTTCAGAATCTCGGGGTGTCCGTAACTCCG
ATCCAAAGGATTGTCCTGAGCGGTGAAAATGGGCTGAAGATCGACATCCATGTCATCATCCCGTATGAAG
GTCTGAGCGGCGACCAAATGGGCCAGATCGAAAAAATTTTTAAGGTGGTGTACCCTGTGGATGATCATCA
CTTTAAGGTGATCCTGCACTATGGCACACTGGTAATCGACGGGGTTACGCCGAACATGATCGACTATTTC
GGACGGCCGTATGAAGGCATCGCCGTGTTCGACGGCAAAAAGATCACTGTAACAGGGACCCTGTGGAACG
GCAACAAAATTATCGACGAGCGCCTGATCAACCCCGACGGCTCCCTGCTGTTCCGAGTAACCATCAACGG
AGTGACCGGCTGGCGGCTGTGCGAACGCATTCTGGCGGGCTCGAGCGGCGCGATCGCCATGGAGCCGCGG
GACGGTAGCCCCGAGGCCCGGAGCAGCGACTCCGAGTCGGCTTCCGCCTCGTCCAGCGGCTCCGAGCGCG
ACGCCGGTCCCGAGCCGGACAAGGCGCCGCGGCGACTCAACAAGCGGCGCTTCCCGGGGCTGCGGCTCTT
CGGGCACAGGAAAGCCATCACGAAGTCGGGCCTCCAGCACCTGGCCCCCCCTCCGCCCACCCCTGGGGCC
CCGTGCAGCGAGTCAGAGCGGCAGATCCGGAGTACAGTGGACTGGAGCGAGTCAGCGACATATGGGGAGC
ACATCTGGTTCGAGACCAACGTGTCCGGGGACTTCTGCTACGTTGGGGAGCAGTACTGTGTAGCCAGGAT
GCTGCAGAAGTCAGTGTCTCGAAGAAAGTGCGCAGCCTGCAAGATTGTGGTGCACACGCCCTGCATCGAG
CAGCTGGAGAAGATAAATTTCCGCTGTAAGCCGTCCTTCCGTGAATCAGGCTCCAGGAATGTCCGCGAGC
CAACCTTTGTACGGCACCACTGGGTACACAGACGACGCCAGGACGGCAAGTGTCGGCACTGTGGGAAGGG
ATTCCAGCAGAAGTTCACCTTCCACAGCAAGGAGATTGTGGCCATCAGCTGCTCGTGGTGCAAGCAGGCA
TACCACAGCAAGGTGTCCTGCTTCATGCTGCAGCAGATCGAGGAGCCGTGCTCGCTGGGGGTCCACGCAG
CCGTGGTCATCCCGCCCACCTGGATCCTCCGCGCCCGGAGGCCCCAGAATACTCTGAAAGCAAGCAAGAA
GAAGAAGAGGGCATCCTTCAAGAGGAAGTCCAGCAAGAAAGGGCCTGAGGAGGGCCGCTGGAGACCCTTC
ATCATCAGGCCCACCCCCTCCCCGCTCATGAAGCCCCTGCTGGTGTTTGTGAACCCCAAGAGTGGGGGCA
ACCAGGGTGCAAAGATCATCCAGTCTTTCCTCTGGTATCTCAATCCCCGACAAGTCTTCGACCTGAGCCA
GGGAGGGCCCAAGGAGGCGCTGGAGATGTACCGCAAAGTGCACAACCTGCGGATCCTGGCGTGCGGGGGC
GACGGCACGGTGGGCTGGATCCTCTCCACCCTGGACCAGCTACGCCTGAAGCCGCCACCCCCTGTTGCCA
TCCTGCCCCTGGGTACTGGCAACGACTTGGCCCGAACCCTCAACTGGGGTGGGGGCTACACAGATGAGCC
TGTGTCCAAGATCCTCTCCCACGTGGAGGAGGGGAACGTGGTACAGCTGGACCGCTGGGACCTCCACGCT
GAGCCCAACCCCGAGGCAGGGCCTGAGGACCGAGATGAAGGCGCCACCGACCGGTTGCCCCTGGATGTCT
TCAACAACTACTTCAGCCTGGGCTTTGACGCCCACGTCACCCTGGAGTTCCACGAGTCTCGAGAGGCCAA
CCCAGAGAAATTCAACAGCCGCTTTCGGAATAAGATGTTCTACGCCGGGACAGCTTTCTCTGACTTCCTG
ATGGGCAGCTCCAAGGACCTGGCCAAGCACATCCGAGTGGTGTGTGATGGAATGGACTTGACTCCCAAGA
TCCAGGACCTGAAACCCAAGTGTGTTGTTTTCCTGAACATCCCCAGGTACTGTGCGGGCACCATGCCCTG
GGGCCACCCTGGGGAGCACCACGACTTTGAGCCCCAGCGGCATGACGACGGCTACCTCGAGGTCATTGGC
TTCACCATGACGTCGTTGGCCGCGCTGCAGGTGGGCGGACACGGCGAGCGGCTGACGCAGTGTCGCGAGG
TGGTGCTCACCACATCCAAGGCCATCCCGGTGCAGGTGGATGGCGAGCCCTGCAAGCTTGCAGCCTCACG
CATCCGCATCGCCCTGCGCAACCAGGCCACCATGGTGCAGAAGGCCAAGCGGCGGAGCGCCGCCCCCCTG
CACAGCGACCAGCAGCCGGTGCCAGAGCAGTTGCGCATCCAGGTGAGTCGCGTCAGCATGCACGACTATG
AGGCCCTGCACTACGACAAGGAGCAGCTCAAGGAGGCCTCTGTGCCGCTGGGCACTGTGGTGGTCCCAGG
AGACAGTGACCTAGAGCTCTGCCGTGCCCACATTGAGAGACTCCAGCAGGAGCCCGATGGTGCTGGAGCC
AAGTCCCCGACATGCCAGAAACTGTCCCCCAAGTGGTGCTTCCTGGACGCCACCACTGCCAGCCGCTTCT
ACAGGATCGACCGAGCCCAGGAGCACCTCAACTATGTGACTGAGATCGCACAGGATGAGATTTATATCCT
GGACCCTGAGCTGCTGGGGGCATCGGCCCGGCCTGACCTCCCAACCCCCACTTCCCCTCTCCCCACCTCA
CCCTGCTCACCCACGCCCCGGTCACTGCAAGGGGATGCTGCACCCCCTCAAGGTGAAGAGCTGATTGAGG
CTGCCAAGAGGAACGACTTCTGTAAGCTCCAGGAGCTGCACCGAGCTGGGGGCGACCTCATGCACCGAGA
CGAGCAGAGTCGCACGCTCCTGCACCACGCAGTCAGCACTGGCAGCAAGGATGTGGTCCGCTACCTGCTG
GACCACGCCCCCCCAGAGATCCTTGATGCGGTGGAGGAAAACGGGGAGACCTGTTTGCACCAAGCAGCGG
CCCTGGGCCAGCGCACCATCTGCCACTACATCGTGGAGGCCGGGGCCTCGCTCATGAAGACAGACCAGCA
GGGCGACACTCCCCGGCAGCGGGCTGAGAAGGCTCAGGACACCGAGCTGGCCGCCTACCTGGAGAACCGG
CAGCACTACCAGATGATCCAGCGGGAGGACCAGGAGACGGCTGTGGTTTAAACGAATTCGGGCTCGGTAC
CCGGGGATCCTCTAGAGTCGACCTGCAGGCATGCAAGCTGATCCGGCTGCTAACAAAGCCCGAAAGGAAG
CTGAGTTGGCTGCTGCCACCGCTGAGCAATAACTAGCATAACCCCTTGGGGCGGCCGCTTCGAGCAGACA
TGATAAGATACATTGATGAGTTTGGACAAACCACAACTAGAATGCAGTGAAAAAAATGCTTTATTTGTGA
AATTTGTGATGCTATTGCTTTATTTGTAACCATTATAAGCTGCAATAAACAAGTTAACAACAACAATTGC
ATTCATTTTATGTTTCAGGTTCAGGGGGAGATGTGGGAGGTTTTTTTAAGCAAGTAAAACCTCTACAAAT
GTGGTAAAATCGAATTTTAACAAAATATTAACGCTTACAATTTCCTGATGCGGTATTTTCTCCTTACGCA
TCTGTGCGGTATTTCACACCGCATACGCGGATCTGCGCAGCACCATGGCCTGAAATAACCTCTGAAAGAG
GAACTTGGTTAGGTACCTTCTGAGGCGGAAAGAACCAGCTGTGGAATGTGTGTCAGTTAGGGTGTGGAAA
GTCCCCAGGCTCCCCAGCAGGCAGAAGTATGCAAAGCATGCATCTCAATTAGTCAGCAACCAGGTGTGGA
AAGTCCCCAGGCTCCCCAGCAGGCAGAAGTATGCAAAGCATGCATCTCAATTAGTCAGCAACCATAGTCC
CGCCCCTAACTCCGCCCATCCCGCCCCTAACTCCGCCCAGTTCCGCCCATTCTCCGCCCCATGGCTGACT
AATTTTTTTTATTTATGCAGAGGCCGAGGCCGCCTCGGCCTCTGAGCTATTCCAGAAGTAGTGAGGAGGC
TTTTTTGGAGGCCTAGGCTTTTGCAAAAAGCTTAATTAACTGTTGACAATTAATCATCGGCATAGTATAT
CGGCATAGTATAATACGACAAGGTGAGGAACTAAACCCAGGAGGCAGATCATGATTGAACAAGATGGATT
GCACGCAGGTTCTCCGGCCGCTTGGGTGGAGAGGCTATTCGGCTATGACTGGGCACAACAGACAATCGGC
TGCTCTGATGCCGCCGTGTTCCGGCTGTCAGCGCAGGGGCGCCCGGTTCTTTTTGTCAAGACCGACCTGT
CCGGTGCCCTGAATGAACTGCAGGACGAGGCAGCGCGGCTATCGTGGCTGGCCACGACGGGCGTTCCTTG
CGCAGCTGTGCTCGACGTTGTCACTGAAGCGGGAAGGGACTGGCTGCTATTGGGCGAAGTGCCGGGGCAG
GATCTCCTGTCATCTCACCTTGCTCCTGCCGAGAAAGTATCCATCATGGCTGATGCAATGCGGCGGCTGC
ATACGCTTGATCCGGCTACCTGCCCATTCGACCACCAAGCGAAACATCGCATCGAGCGAGCACGTACTCG
GATGGAAGCCGGTCTTGTCGATCAGGATGATCTGGACGAAGAGCATCAGGGGCTCGCGCCAGCCGAACTG
TTCGCCAGGCTCAAGGCGCGCATGCCCGACGGCGAGGATCTCGTCGTGACCCATGGCGATGCCTGCTTGC
CGAATATCATGGTGGAAAATGGCCGCTTTTCTGGATTCATCGACTGTGGCCGGCTGGGTGTGGCGGACCG
CTATCAGGACATAGCGTTGGCTACCCGTGATATTGCTGAAGAGCTTGGCGGCGAATGGGCTGACCGCTTC
CTCGTGCTTTACGGTATCGCCGCTCCCGATTCGCAGCGCATCGCCTTCTATCGCCTTCTTGACGAGTTCT
TCTGAGCGGGACTCTGGGGTTCGAAATGACCGACCAAGCGACGCCCAACCTGCCATCACGATGGCCGCAA
TAAAATATCTTTATTTTCATTACATCTGTGTGTTGGTTTTTTGTGTGAATCGATAGCGATAAGGATCCGC
TCATGCGATGATAAGCTGTCAAACATGAGAATTACAACTTATATCGTATGGGGCTGACTTCAGGTGCTAC
ATTTGAAGAGATAAATTGCACTGAAATCTAGAAATATTTTATCTGATTAATAAGATGATCTTCTTGAGAT
CGTTTTGGTCTGCGCGTAATCTCTTGCTCTGAAAACGAAAAAACCGCCTTGCAGGGCGGTTTTTCGAAGG
TTCTCTGAGCTACCAACTCTTTGAACCGAGGTAACTGGCTTGGAGGAGCGCAGTCACCAAAACTTGTCCT
TTCAGTTTAGCCTTAACCGGCGCATGACTTCAAGACTAACTCCTCTAAATCAATTACCAGTGGCTGCTGC
CAGTGGTGCTTTTGCATGTCTTTCCGGGTTGGACTCAAGACGATAGTTACCGGATAAGGCGCAGCGGTCG
GACTGAACGGGGGGTTCGTGCATACAGTCCAGCTTGGAGCGAACTGCCTACCCGGAACTGAGTGTCAGGC
GTGGAATGAGACAAACGCGGCCATAACAGCGGAATGACACCGGTAAACCGAAAGGCAGGAACAGGAGAGC
GCACGAGGGAGCCGCCAGGGGGAAACGCCTGGTATCTTTATAGTCCTGTCGGGTTTCGCCACCACTGATT
TGAGCGTCAGATTTCGTGATGCTTGTCAGGGGGGCGGAGCCTATGGAAAAACGGCTTTGCCGCGGCCCTC
TCACTTCCCTGTTAAGTATCTTCCTGGCATCTTCCAGGAAATCTCCGCCCCGTTCGTAAGCCATTTCCGC
TCGCCGCAGTCGAACGACCGAGCGTAGCGAGTCAGTGAGCGAGGAAGCGGAATATATCCTGTATCACATA
TTCTGCTGACGCACCGGTGCAGCCTTTTTTCTCCTGCCACATGAAGCACTTCACTGACACCCTCATCAGT
GCCAACATAGTAAGCCAGTATACACTCCGCTAGCGCTGATGTCCGGCGGTGCTTTTGCCGTTACGCACCA
CCCCGTCATGAGATTACGCGTTTTAGCGGTGCGTACAATTAAGGGATTATGGTAAATCCACTTACTGTCT
GCCCTCGTAGCCATCGAGATAAACCGCAGTACTCCGGCCACGATGCGTCCGGCGTAGAGGATCGAGATCT
Features (pLannotate 1.2.2; 23 found; start..end, strand, type, name):
    140..517     +  enhancer       CMV enhancer: human cytomegalovirus immediate early enhancer
    519..718     +  promoter       CMV promoter: human cytomegalovirus (CMV) immediate early promoter
    857..989     +  intron         chimeric intron: chimera between introns from human β-globin and immunoglobulin heavy chain genes
   1033..1051    +  promoter       T7 promoter: promoter for bacteriophage T7 RNA polymerase
   1065..1577    +  CDS            Nluc: NanoLuc® luciferase human codon-optimized
   1599..4385    +  CDS            DGKZ: DGKZ_HUMAN - Also known as DAGK6. Experimental evidence at protein level: Swiss-Prot protein existence level 1. [Isoform 2]: Does not regulate RASGRP1 activity. From Homo sapiens (Human).
   4394..4449    +  misc_feature   MCS: pUC18/19 multiple cloning site
   4456..4505    +  CDS            SET1 (fragment): solubility-enhancement tag derived from T7 phage gene 10B
   4513..4532    +  terminator     T7 terminator (fragment): transcription terminator for bacteriophage T7 RNA polymerase
   4554..4675    -  polyA_signal   SV40 poly(A) signal: SV40 polyadenylation signal
   4698..4766    -  CDS            large T antigen (fragment): large T antigen from SV40 (simian virus 40)
   4771..4803    +  rep_origin     M13 ori (fragment): M13 bacteriophage origin of replication; arrow indicates direction of (+) strand synthesis
   4804..4855    -  misc_feature   bom (fragment): basis of mobility region from pBR322
   4920..5277    +  promoter       SV40 promoter: SV40 enhancer and early promoter
   5292..5339    +  promoter       EM7 promoter: synthetic bacterial promoter&nbsp
   5371..6162    +  CDS            neo: KKA2_KLEPN - Also known as kan, nptII. Experimental evidence at protein level: Swiss-Prot protein existence level 1. Resistance to kanamycin, neomycin, paromomycin, ribostamycin, butirosin and gentamicin B. From Klebsiella pneumoniae.
   6229..6277    +  polyA_signal   poly(A) signal: synthetic polyadenylation signal
   6306..6322    -  promoter       tet promoter (fragment): E. coli promoter for tetracycline efflux protein gene
   6434..6979    +  rep_origin     p15A ori: Plasmids containing the medium-copy-number p15A origin of replication can be propagated in E. coli cells that contain a second plasmid with the ColE1 origin.
   7067..7122    +  rep_origin     RSF ori (fragment): Plasmids containing the RSF 1030 origin of replication can be propagated in E. coli cells that contain additional plasmids with compatible origins.
   7221..7247    -  misc_feature   bom (fragment): basis of mobility region from pBR322
   7241..7288    -  mobile_element IS1 (fragment): prokaryotic transposable element IS1
   7296..7367    +  misc_feature   cer region (fragment): ColE1-derived recombination site that helps to maintain plasmids as monomers
