[The description below was written by a language model from this plasmid's Addgene catalogue record and pLannotate feature annotations shown in this document.]
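Description:
NanoLuc-DGKz Fusion Vector is a 7.4 kb mammalian expression plasmid built on the pFN31K-low Nluc CMV-Hygro Flexi Vector backbone. It produces human diacylglycerol kinase zeta (DGKZ) fused at its N terminus to NanoLuc luciferase. Transcription is driven by the human cytomegalovirus immediate early enhancer and promoter, followed by a chimeric β-globin/immunoglobulin intron that generally improves mRNA processing and expression. A T7 promoter sits just upstream of the coding region and could support in vitro transcription. The human codon-optimised Nluc open reading frame is followed after a short gap by the DGKZ coding sequence of about 2.8 kb. The catalogue describes this sequence as UniProt isoform 4, while the automated annotation only matches it to the DGKZ entry in general. An SV40 polyadenylation signal lies downstream of the fusion.

The plasmid replicates in E. coli from a p15A origin, consistent with its low-copy listing, and a fragment of the cer site that aids monomer maintenance is also annotated. Selection is through a neo/nptII gene placed behind tandem SV40 early and EM7 promoters, with a synthetic poly(A) signal. This arrangement gives kanamycin resistance in bacteria and would be expected to allow neomycin-class (G418) selection in mammalian cells. Although the backbone name includes "Hygro", no hygromycin resistance gene appears in the feature table. Several small annotated fragments (SET1, large T antigen, M13 ori, bom, IS1) are probably backbone remnants or chance matches.

The stated purpose is simply to express the NanoLuc-DGKz fusion in mammalian cells. Such luciferase-tagged proteins are commonly used as luminescent donors in bioluminescence or energy-transfer assays, though the record does not specify an application.
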