Addgene plasmid #238861: NanoLuc-DGKz Fusion Vector
Purpose: Express NanoLuc-DGKz Fusion Protein in Mammalian Cells under a CMV promoter
Depositing lab: Promega Corporation.
Backbone
  Vector backbone: pFN31K-low Nluc CMV-Hygro Flexi(R) Vector
  Vector type: Mammalian Expression
Growth in bacteria
  Bacterial resistance: Kanamycin, 50 μg/mL
  Growth temperature: 37°C
  Growth strain: DH5alpha
  Copy number: Low Copy
Gene/Insert
  Gene/Insert name: DGKZ
  Species: H. sapiens (human)
  Mutation: Uniprot Isoform 4
  Entrez Gene: DGKZ (a.k.a. DAGK5, DAGK6, DGK-ZETA, hDGKzeta)
  Promoter: CMV
  Tag / fusion protein: NanoLuc (R) (N terminal on backbone)
  Cloning method: Other
Terms and licenses: Academic/Nonprofit Terms; Industry Terms
How to cite: NanoLuc-DGKz Fusion Vector was a gift from Promega Corporation (Addgene plasmid # 238861 ; http://n2t.net/addgene:238861 ; RRID:Addgene_238861)
